Addgene plasmid #218516: HA-RIPLET ΔPRY/SPRY
Purpose: RIPLET lacking C-terminal PRY/SPRY domain in pcDNA3.1
Depositing lab: Sun Hur. Depositing organization: Boston Children's Hospital. Publication: Ubiquitin-Dependent and -Independent Roles of E3 Ligase RIPLET in Innate Immunity. Cadena C, Ahmad S, Xavier A, Willemsen J, Park S, Park JW, Oh SW, Fujita T, Hou F, Binder M, Hur S. Cell. 2019 May 16;177(5):1187-1200.e16. doi: 10.1016/j.cell.2019.03.017. Epub 2019 Apr 18. PubMed 31006531.
Backbone
  Vector backbone: pcDNA3.1
  Vector type: Mammalian Expression
Growth in bacteria
  Bacterial resistance: Ampicillin, 100 μg/mL
  Growth temperature: 37°C
  Growth strain: DH5alpha
  Copy number: Unknown
Gene/Insert
  Gene/Insert name: RIPLET delta PRY/SPRY domain
  Species: H. sapiens (human)
  Entrez Gene: RNF135 (a.k.a. L13, MMFD, REUL, Riplet)
Terms and licenses: Academic/Nonprofit Terms; Industry Terms: Not Available to Industry
How to cite: HA-RIPLET ΔPRY/SPRY was a gift from Sun Hur (Addgene plasmid # 218516 ; http://n2t.net/addgene:218516 ; RRID:Addgene_218516)
