[The description below was written by a language model from this plasmid's Addgene catalogue record and pLannotate feature annotations shown in this document.]
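Description:
HA-RIPLET ΔPRY/SPRY is a mammalian expression plasmid built on the pcDNA3.1 backbone that encodes a truncated form of human RIPLET (RNF135) lacking its C-terminal PRY/SPRY domain. In the sequenced 6,161-nt record, the human cytomegalovirus immediate-early enhancer and promoter drive the insert. The insert opens with a short HA epitope sequence, which the annotation software matched as a fragment of a 3xHA tag and whose length is consistent with a single HA copy. This is followed by a partial RNF135 coding region of about 765 nt. Transcripts are terminated by the bovine growth hormone polyadenylation signal. T7 and SP6 phage promoters flank the insert, as is typical of this vector family, and can serve for in vitro transcription or as sequencing primer sites.

The plasmid is propagated in E. coli through a high-copy ColE1/pUC-type origin and selected with ampicillin via the β-lactamase gene and its native promoter. An f1 origin is also present. For mammalian cells, an SV40 early promoter drives a neomycin phosphotransferase cassette ending in the SV40 poly(A) signal, which permits G418 selection of stable transfectants. Several small annotated fragments (HIV-1 LTR, ble, lacI, bom) are probably residual backbone sequence or incidental matches rather than functional parts.

RNF135 is an E3 ubiquitin ligase that acts as a RIG-I co-receptor in sensing viral RNA and catalyses K63-linked polyubiquitination of RIG-I. This deletion mutant suits domain-function studies of the PRY/SPRY region in antiviral innate immune signalling, with the HA tag allowing detection or immunoprecipitation.
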