Features (pLannotate 1.2.2; 22 found; start..end, strand, type, name):
     28..80      -  misc_feature   bom (fragment): basis of mobility region from pBR322
    235..614     +  enhancer       CMV enhancer: human cytomegalovirus immediate early enhancer
    615..818     +  promoter       CMV promoter: human cytomegalovirus (CMV) immediate early promoter
    814..847     +  LTR            5' LTR (truncated) (fragment): truncated 5' long terminal repeat (LTR) from HIV-1
    863..881     +  promoter       T7 promoter: promoter for bacteriophage T7 RNA polymerase
    907..933     +  CDS            3xHA (fragment): three tandem HA epitope tags
    940..1704    +  CDS            RNF135 (fragment): RN135_HUMAN - Experimental evidence at protein level: Swiss-Prot protein existence level 1. E2-dependent E3 ubiquitin-protein ligase that functions as a RIG-I/DDX58 coreceptor in the sensing of viral RNAs in cell cytoplasm and the activation of the antiviral innate immune response (PubMed:19017631, PubMed:19484123, PubMed:21147464, PubMed:23950712, PubMed:28469175, PubMed:31006531). Together with the UBE2D3, UBE2N and UB2V1 E2 ligases, catalyzes the 'Lys-63'-linked polyubiquitination of RIG-I/DDX58 oligomerized on viral RNAs, an essential step in the activation of the RIG-I signaling pathway (
   1714..1732    -  promoter       SP6 promoter: promoter for bacteriophage SP6 RNA polymerase
   1758..1982    +  polyA_signal   bGH poly(A) signal: bovine growth hormone polyadenylation signal
   1986..2007    +  promoter       SV40 promoter (fragment): SV40 enhancer and early promoter
   2028..2456    +  rep_origin     f1 ori (sequence partly withheld): f1 bacteriophage origin of replication; arrow indicates direction of (+) strand synthesis
   2470..2799    +  promoter       SV40 promoter: SV40 enhancer and early promoter
   2866..3657    +  CDS            neo: KKA2_KLEPN - Also known as kan, nptII. Experimental evidence at protein level: Swiss-Prot protein existence level 1. Resistance to kanamycin, neomycin, paromomycin, ribostamycin, butirosin and gentamicin B. From Klebsiella pneumoniae.
   3681..3839    +  CDS            ble (fragment): BLE_KLEPN - Experimental evidence at protein level: Swiss-Prot protein existence level 1. Binding protein with a strong affinity to the bleomycin family of antibiotics. Binds to CL990; an antimitotic-antibiotic compound. From Klebsiella pneumoniae.
   3834..3955    +  polyA_signal   SV40 poly(A) signal: SV40 polyadenylation signal
   4028..4044    -  protein_bind   lac operator: The lac repressor binds to the lac operator to inhibit transcription in E. coli. This inhibition can be relieved by adding lactose or isopropyl-β-D-thiogalactopyranoside (IPTG). lac repressor encoded by lacI
   4052..4082    -  promoter       lac promoter: promoter for the E. coli lac operon
   4097..4118    -  protein_bind   CAP binding site: CAP binding activates transcription in the presence of cAMP. E. coli catabolite activator protein
   4131..4223    -  CDS            lacI (fragment): lac repressor; lacI; The lac repressor binds to the lac operator to inhibit transcription in E. coli. This inhibition can be relieved by adding lactose or isopropyl-β-D-thiogalactopyranoside (IPTG).
   4406..4994    -  rep_origin     ori: high-copy-number ColE1/pMB1/pBR322/pUC origin of replication
   5165..6025    -  CDS            AmpR: β-lactamase; bla; confers resistance to ampicillin, carbenicillin, and related antibiotics
   6026..6130    -  promoter       AmpR promoter: bla
>Addgene plasmid #218516 | HA-RIPLET ΔPRY/SPRY | addgene full sequence | sequence record 433252 | Addgene NGS Result
GACGGATCGGGAGATCTCCCGATCCCCTATGGTGCACTCTCAGTACAATCTGCTCTGATGCCGCATAGTT
AAGCCAGTATCTGCTCCCTGCTTGTGTGTTGGAGGTCGCTGAGTAGTGCGCGAGCAAAATTTAAGCTACA
ACAAGGCAAGGCTTGACCGACAATTGCATGAAGAATCTGCTTAGGGTTAGGCGTTTTGCGCTGCTTCGCG
ATGTACGGGCCAGATATACGCGTTGACATTGATTATTGACTAGTTATTAATAGTAATCAATTACGGGGTC
ATTAGTTCATAGCCCATATATGGAGTTCCGCGTTACATAACTTACGGTAAATGGCCCGCCTGGCTGACCG
CCCAACGACCCCCGCCCATTGACGTCAATAATGACGTATGTTCCCATAGTAACGCCAATAGGGACTTTCC
ATTGACGTCAATGGGTGGAGTATTTACGGTAAACTGCCCACTTGGCAGTACATCAAGTGTATCATATGCC
AAGTACGCCCCCTATTGACGTCAATGACGGTAAATGGCCCGCCTGGCATTATGCCCAGTACATGACCTTA
TGGGACTTTCCTACTTGGCAGTACATCTACGTATTAGTCATCGCTATTACCATGGTGATGCGGTTTTGGC
AGTACATCAATGGGCGTGGATAGCGGTTTGACTCACGGGGATTTCCAAGTCTCCACCCCATTGACGTCAA
TGGGAGTTTGTTTTGGCACCAAAATCAACGGGACTTTCCAAAATGTCGTAACAACTCCGCCCCATTGACG
CAAATGGGCGGTAGGCGTGTACGGTGGGAGGTCTATATAAGCAGAGCTCTCTGGCTAACTAGAGAACCCA
CTGCTTACTGGCTTATCGAAATTAATACGACTCACTATAGGGAGACCCAAGCTTGGTACCATGGCGTACC
CATACGATGTTCCAGATTACGCTGGATCCATGGCGGGCCTGGGCCTGGGCTCCGCCGTTCCCGTGTGGCT
GGCCGAGGACGACCTCGGCTGCATCATCTGCCAGGGGCTGCTGGACTGGCCCGCCACGCTGCCCTGCGGC
CACAGCTTCTGCCGCCACTGCCTGGAGGCCCTGTGGGGCGCCCGCGACGCCCGCCGCTGGGCCTGCCCCA
CTTGCCGCCAGGGCGCCGCGCAGCAGCCGCACCTGCGGAAGAACACGCTACTGCAGGACCTGGCCGACAA
GTACCGCCGCGCCGCACGCGAGATACAGGCGGGCTCCGACCCTGCCCACTGCCCCTGCCCGGGCTCCAGT
TCCCTCTCCAGCGCGGCCGCGAGGCCCCGGCGCCGCCCGGAACTGCAGCGGGTGGCAGTAGAGAAGAGCA
TCACAGAAGTTGCTCAGGAGCTGACAGAGCTGGTGGAACATCTTGTAGACATTGTCAGAAGCCTGCAGAA
TCAGAGGCCCCTATCAGAATCTGGACCAGACAACGAACTGAGCATCCTGGGCAAGGCTTTTTCTTCTGGG
GTGGATCTTTCCATGGCTTCTCCAAAGCTGGTGACTTCCGACACAGCTGCAGGGAAAATCAGAGATATTC
TCCATGACCTAGAAGAAATTCAGGAAAAATTACAAGAAAGCGTCACCTGGAAAGAGGCTCCTGAAGCACA
AATGCAGGGAGAACTCCTGGAAGCCCCGTCTTCCTCCTCATAAGAATTCTGCAGATATCCATCACACTGG
CGGCCGCTCGAGCATGCATCTAGAGGGCCCTATTCTATAGTGTCACCTAAATGCTAGAGCTCGCTGATCA
GCCTCGACTGTGCCTTCTAGTTGCCAGCCATCTGTTGTTTGCCCCTCCCCCGTGCCTTCCTTGACCCTGG
AAGGTGCCACTCCCACTGTCCTTTCCTAATAAAATGAGGAAATTGCATCGCATTGTCTGAGTAGGTGTCA
TTCTATTCTGGGGGGTGGGGTGGGGCAGGACAGCAAGGGGGAGGATTGGGAAGACAATAGCAGGCATGCT
GGGGATGCGGTGGGCTCTATGGCTTCTGAGGCGGAAAGAACCAGCTGGGGCTCTAGGGGGTATCCCC
[124 nt withheld, positions 2028-2151]
C
[91 nt withheld, positions 2153-2243]
A
[49 nt withheld, positions 2245-2293]
CCTTTGACGTTGGAGTCCACGTTCTTT
[37 nt withheld, positions 2321-2357]
ACCCTATCTCGGTCTATTCTTTTGATTTATAAGGGATTTTGCCGATTTCGGCCTATTGGTTAAAAAATGA
GCTGATTTAACAAAAATTTAACGCGAATTAATTCTGTGGAATGTGTGTCAGTTAGGGTGTGGAAAGTCCC
CAGGCTCCCCAGCAGGCAGAAGTATGCAAAGCATGCATCTCAATTAGTCAGCAACCAGGTGTGGAAAGTC
CCCAGGCTCCCCAGCAGGCAGAAGTATGCAAAGCATGCATCTCAATTAGTCAGCAACCATAGTCCCGCCC
CTAACTCCGCCCATCCCGCCCCTAACTCCGCCCAGTTCCGCCCATTCTCCGCCCCATGGCTGACTAATTT
TTTTTATTTATGCAGAGGCCGAGGCCGCCTCTGCCTCTGAGCTATTCCAGAAGTAGTGAGGAGGCTTTTT
TGGAGGCCTAGGCTTTTGCAAAAAGCTCCCGGGAGCTTGTATATCCATTTTCGGATCTGATCAAGAGACA
GGATGAGGATCGTTTCGCATGATTGAACAAGATGGATTGCACGCAGGTTCTCCGGCCGCTTGGGTGGAGA
GGCTATTCGGCTATGACTGGGCACAACAGACAATCGGCTGCTCTGATGCCGCCGTGTTCCGGCTGTCAGC
GCAGGGGCGCCCGGTTCTTTTTGTCAAGACCGACCTGTCCGGTGCCCTGAATGAACTGCAGGACGAGGCA
GCGCGGCTATCGTGGCTGGCCACGACGGGCGTTCCTTGCGCAGCTGTGCTCGACGTTGTCACTGAAGCGG
GAAGGGACTGGCTGCTATTGGGCGAAGTGCCGGGGCAGGATCTCCTGTCATCTCACCTTGCTCCTGCCGA
GAAAGTATCCATCATGGCTGATGCAATGCGGCGGCTGCATACGCTTGATCCGGCTACCTGCCCATTCGAC
CACCAAGCGAAACATCGCATCGAGCGAGCACGTACTCGGATGGAAGCCGGTCTTGTCGATCAGGATGATC
TGGACGAAGAGCATCAGGGGCTCGCGCCAGCCGAACTGTTCGCCAGGCTCAAGGCGCGCATGCCCGACGG
CGAGGATCTCGTCGTGACCCATGGCGATGCCTGCTTGCCGAATATCATGGTGGAAAATGGCCGCTTTTCT
GGATTCATCGACTGTGGCCGGCTGGGTGTGGCGGACCGCTATCAGGACATAGCGTTGGCTACCCGTGATA
TTGCTGAAGAGCTTGGCGGCGAATGGGCTGACCGCTTCCTCGTGCTTTACGGTATCGCCGCTCCCGATTC
GCAGCGCATCGCCTTCTATCGCCTTCTTGACGAGTTCTTCTGAGCGGGACTCTGGGGTTCGAAATGACCG
ACCAAGCGACGCCCAACCTGCCATCACGAGATTTCGATTCCACCGCCGCCTTCTATGAAAGGTTGGGCTT
CGGAATCGTTTTCCGGGACGCCGGCTGGATGATCCTCCAGCGCGGGGATCTCATGCTGGAGTTCTTCGCC
CACCCCAACTTGTTTATTGCAGCTTATAATGGTTACAAATAAAGCAATAGCATCACAAATTTCACAAATA
AAGCATTTTTTTCACTGCATTCTAGTTGTGGTTTGTCCAAACTCATCAATGTATCTTATCATGTCTGTAT
ACCGTCGACCTCTAGCTAGAGCTTGGCGTAATCATGGTCATAGCTGTTTCCTGTGTGAAATTGTTATCCG
CTCACAATTCCACACAACATACGAGCCGGAAGCATAAAGTGTAAAGCCTGGGGTGCCTAATGAGTGAGCT
AACTCACATTAATTGCGTTGCGCTCACTGCCCGCTTTCCAGTCGGGAAACCTGTCGTGCCAGCTGCATTA
ATGAATCGGCCAACGCGCGGGGAGAGGCGGTTTGCGTATTGGGCGCTCTTCCGCTTCCTCGCTCACTGAC
TCGCTGCGCTCGGTCGTTCGGCTGCGGCGAGCGGTATCAGCTCACTCAAAGGCGGTAATACGGTTATCCA
CAGAATCAGGGGATAACGCAGGAAAGAACATGTGAGCAAAAGGCCAGCAAAAGGCCAGGAACCGTAAAAA
GGCCGCGTTGCTGGCGTTTTTCCATAGGCTCCGCCCCCCTGACGAGCATCACAAAAATCGACGCTCAAGT
CAGAGGTGGCGAAACCCGACAGGACTATAAAGATACCAGGCGTTTCCCCCTGGAAGCTCCCTCGTGCGCT
CTCCTGTTCCGACCCTGCCGCTTACCGGATACCTGTCCGCCTTTCTCCCTTCGGGAAGCGTGGCGCTTTC
TCATAGCTCACGCTGTAGGTATCTCAGTTCGGTGTAGGTCGTTCGCTCCAAGCTGGGCTGTGTGCACGAA
CCCCCCGTTCAGCCCGACCGCTGCGCCTTATCCGGTAACTATCGTCTTGAGTCCAACCCGGTAAGACACG
ACTTATCGCCACTGGCAGCAGCCACTGGTAACAGGATTAGCAGAGCGAGGTATGTAGGCGGTGCTACAGA
GTTCTTGAAGTGGTGGCCTAACTACGGCTACACTAGAAGAACAGTATTTGGTATCTGCGCTCTGCTGAAG
CCAGTTACCTTCGGAAAAAGAGTTGGTAGCTCTTGATCCGGCAAACAAACCACCGCTGGTAGCGGTGGTT
TTTTTGTTTGCAAGCAGCAGATTACGCGCAGAAAAAAAGGATCTCAAGAAGATCCTTTGATCTTTTCTAC
GGGGTCTGACGCTCAGTGGAACGAAAACTCACGTTAAGGGATTTTGGTCATGAGATTATCAAAAAGGATC
TTCACCTAGATCCTTTTAAATTAAAAATGAAGTTTTAAATCAATCTAAAGTATATATGAGTAAACTTGGT
CTGACAGTTACCAATGCTTAATCAGTGAGGCACCTATCTCAGCGATCTGTCTATTTCGTTCATCCATAGT
TGCCTGACTCCCCGTCGTGTAGATAACTACGATACGGGAGGGCTTACCATCTGGCCCCAGTGCTGCAATG
ATACCGCGAGACCCACGCTCACCGGCTCCAGATTTATCAGCAATAAACCAGCCAGCCGGAAGGGCCGAGC
GCAGAAGTGGTCCTGCAACTTTATCCGCCTCCATCCAGTCTATTAATTGTTGCCGGGAAGCTAGAGTAAG
TAGTTCGCCAGTTAATAGTTTGCGCAACGTTGTTGCCATTGCTACAGGCATCGTGGTGTCACGCTCGTCG
TTTGGTATGGCTTCATTCAGCTCCGGTTCCCAACGATCAAGGCGAGTTACATGATCCCCCATGTTGTGCA
AAAAAGCGGTTAGCTCCTTCGGTCCTCCGATCGTTGTCAGAAGTAAGTTGGCCGCAGTGTTATCACTCAT
GGTTATGGCAGCACTGCATAATTCTCTTACTGTCATGCCATCCGTAAGATGCTTTTCTGTGACTGGTGAG
TACTCAACCAAGTCATTCTGAGAATAGTGTATGCGGCGACCGAGTTGCTCTTGCCCGGCGTCAATACGGG
ATAATACCGCGCCACATAGCAGAACTTTAAAAGTGCTCATCATTGGAAAACGTTCTTCGGGGCGAAAACT
CTCAAGGATCTTACCGCTGTTGAGATCCAGTTCGATGTAACCCACTCGTGCACCCAACTGATCTTCAGCA
TCTTTTACTTTCACCAGCGTTTCTGGGTGAGCAAAAACAGGAAGGCAAAATGCCGCAAAAAAGGGAATAA
GGGCGACACGGAAATGTTGAATACTCATACTCTTCCTTTTTCAATATTATTGAAGCATTTATCAGGGTTA
TTGTCTCATGAGCGGATACATATTTGAATGTATTTAGAAAAATAAACAAATAGGGGTTCCGCGCACATTT
CCCCGAAAAGTGCCACCTGACGTC
